>Addgene plasmid #123938 | MTK0_023 | addgene full sequence | sequence record 250101 | Addgene NGS Result
GCGGCCGCGATTATCAAAAAGGATCTTCACCTAGATCCTTTTAAATTAAAAATGAAGTTTTAAATCAATC
TAAAGTATATATGAGTAAACTTGGTCTGACAGTTACCAATGCTTAATCAGTGAGGCACCTATCTCAGCGA
TCTGTCTATTTCGTTCATCCATAGTTGCCTGACTCCCCGTCGTGTAGATAACTACGATACGGGAGGGCTT
ACCATCTGGCCCCAGTGCTGCAATGATACCGCGGGACCCACGCTCACCGGCTCCAGATTTATCAGCAATA
AACCAGCCAGCCGGAAGGGCCGAGCGCAGAAGTGGTCCTGCAACTTTATCCGCCTCCATCCAGTCTATTA
ATTGTTGCCGGGAAGCTAGAGTAAGTAGTTCGCCAGTTAATAGTTTGCGCAACGTTGTTGCCATTGCTAC
AGGCATCGTGGTGTCACGCTCGTCGTTTGGTATGGCTTCATTCAGCTCCGGTTCCCAACGATCAAGGCGA
GTTACATGATCCCCCATGTTGTGCAAAAAAGCGGTTAGCTCCTTCGGTCCTCCGATCGTTGTCAGAAGTA
AGTTGGCCGCAGTGTTATCACTCATGGTTATGGCAGCACTGCATAATTCTCTTACTGTCATGCCATCCGT
AAGATGCTTTTCTGTGACTGGTGAGTACTCAACCAAGTCATTCTGAGAATAGTGTATGCGGCGACCGAGT
TGCTCTTGCCCGGCGTCAATACGGGATAATACCGCGCCACATAGCAGAACTTTAAAAGTGCTCATCATTG
GAAAACGTTCTTCGGGGCGAAAACTCTCAAGGATCTTACCGCTGTTGAGATCCAGTTCGATGTAACCCAC
TCGTGCACCCAACTGATCTTCAGCATCTTTTACTTTCACCAGCGTTTCTGGGTGAGCAAAAACAGGAAGG
CAAAATGCCGCAAAAAAGGGAATAAGGGCGACACGGAAATGTTGAATACTCATACTCTTCCTTTTTCAAT
ATTATTGAAGCATTTATCAGGGTTATTGTCTCATGAGCGGATACATATTTGAATGTATTTAGAAAAATAA
ACAAATAGGGGTTCCGCGCACATTTCCCCGAAAAGTGCCACCTGTCATGACCAAAATCCCTTAACGTGAG
TTTTCGTTCCACTGAGCGTCAGACCCCGTAGAAAAGATCAAAGGATCTTCTTGAGATCCTTTTTTTCTGC
GCGTAATCTGCTGCTTGCAAACAAAAAAACCACCGCTACCAGCGGTGGTTTGTTTGCCGGATCAAGAGCT
ACCAACTCTTTTTCCGAAGGTAACTGGCTTCAGCAGAGCGCAGATACCAAATACTGTTCTTCTAGTGTAG
CCGTAGTTAGGCCACCACTTCAAGAACTCTGTAGCACCGCCTACATACCTCGCTCTGCTAATCCTGTTAC
CAGTGGCTGCTGCCAGTGGCGATAAGTCGTGTCTTACCGGGTTGGACTCAAGACGATAGTTACCGGATAA
GGCGCAGCGGTCGGGCTGAACGGGGGGTTCGTGCACACAGCCCAGCTTGGAGCGAACGACCTACACCGAA
CTGAGATACCTACAGCGTGAGCTATGAGAAAGCGCCACGCTTCCCGAAGGGAGAAAGGCGGACAGGTATC
CGGTAAGCGGCAGGGTCGGAACAGGAGAGCGCACGAGGGAGCTTCCAGGGGGAAACGCCTGGTATCTTTA
TAGTCCTGTCGGGTTTCGCCACCTCTGACTTGAGCGTCGATTTTTGTGATGCTCGTCAGGGGGGCGGAGC
CTATGGAAAAACGCCAGCAACGCGGCCTTTTTACGGTTCCTGGCCTTTTGCTGGCCTTTTGCTCACATGT
TCTTTCCTGCGTTATCCCCTGATTCTGTGGATAACCGTGCGGCCGCCCCTGAATTCGCATCTAGAACGCA
CAAGGTCAGGGCACTCATGCGACAATCAACTCGATGCATGATCCGCACCATTGTCGAGGGGCCAGCGTCA
ATAGTGCCGATGACCACAGACCCGGTTAAGACATAGCCGAATGGAGCCGCGCCGACCACAGAATGATACG
TCTCAAAGTGAATAAAGCTCCACACAGTCGAACGACTAGAGATCTATGTGAGGATCCTAACTCGAGATCG
AGCTGCCCTTGAGACGACGGGCTGAATCACAAGCATCCAAAGCTCGTCGAATAGTTGGCGAGAGTAAGGA
ATGCCACCCGCGATCAGAACAGATGCCGAAGATGGCACTCACGTCACTGGCATGTCCTAAAGCTGCCGAG
ATTTGCGAACAGCGATCCCACTAGTGCACTGCAGTACA
Features (pLannotate 1.2.2; 3 found; start..end, strand, type, name):
    103..963     -  CDS            AmpR: β-lactamase; bla; confers resistance to ampicillin, carbenicillin, and related antibiotics
    964..1068    -  promoter       AmpR promoter: bla
   1171..1759    +  rep_origin     ori: high-copy-number ColE1/pMB1/pBR322/pUC origin of replication
