[The description below was written by a language model from this plasmid's Addgene catalogue record and pLannotate feature annotations shown in this document.]
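Description:
MTK0_023 is a small (about 2.3 kb) synthetic plasmid from the Mammalian Toolkit (MTK), a hierarchical modular cloning system for building genetic circuits in mammalian cells. It is catalogued as a type 0 part carrying a "spacer" transcriptional unit flanked by the connectors L5 and R6. The depositor notes that type 0 parts generally serve as destination-type vectors in the MTK. The backbone is described as self-made, and although the vector type is listed as mammalian expression, the annotated sequence contains no mammalian promoter, coding sequence, polyadenylation signal or mammalian selection marker.

The feature table identifies only the bacterial maintenance elements: a β-lactamase gene (AmpR) with its native bla promoter, conferring ampicillin resistance, and a high-copy ColE1/pUC-type origin of replication, although the catalogue lists copy number as unknown. The remaining few hundred bases are unannotated and presumably hold the synthetic TUL5R6 spacer and its connector sequences, but the record does not describe their composition, and the cloning sites used are listed as unknown.

In toolkits of this kind, connector sequences define the position and order in which individual transcriptional units are joined into a multi-gene plasmid. A spacer unit bearing a given left and right connector pair typically acts as a non-coding placeholder, filling a slot (here the one bridging connectors L5 and R6) when fewer real transcriptional units are being assembled than the design has positions. This role is inferred from the stated purpose and the general logic of such systems. The record gives no further detail on how this particular part is used.
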