Addgene plasmid #123938: MTK0_023
Purpose: Encodes the spacer TU with connectors L5 R6 as a type 0 part to be used in the MTK system
Depositing lab: Hana El-Samad. Depositing organization: University of California, San Francisco (UCSF). Publication: A Toolkit for Rapid Modular Construction of Biological Circuits in Mammalian Cells. Fonseca JP, Bonny AR, Kumar GR, Ng AH, Town J, Wu QC, Aslankoohi E, Chen SY, Dods G, Harrigan P, Osimiri LC, Kistler AL, El-Samad H. ACS Synth Biol. 2019 Nov 15;8(11):2593-2606. doi: 10.1021/acssynbio.9b00322. Epub 2019 Nov 5. PubMed 31686495.
Backbone
  Vector backbone: self-made
  Vector type: Mammalian Expression
Growth in bacteria
  Bacterial resistance: Ampicillin, 100 μg/mL
  Growth temperature: 37°C
  Growth strain: DH5alpha
  Copy number: Unknown
Gene/Insert
  Gene/Insert name: TUL5R6 spacer
  Species: Synthetic
  Cloning method: Restriction Enzyme; 5′ cloning site unknown (unknown if destroyed); 3′ cloning site unknown (unknown if destroyed)
Terms and licenses: Academic/Nonprofit Terms; Industry Terms: Not Available to Industry
Depositor comments: Type 0 parts are generally destination vectors in the MTK Please visit https://www.biorxiv.org/content/10.1101/506188v2 for BioRxiv preprint
How to cite: MTK0_023 was a gift from Hana El-Samad (Addgene plasmid # 123938 ; http://n2t.net/addgene:123938 ; RRID:Addgene_123938)
